LOCUS       Exported 1269 bp ds-DNA linear SYN 01-JUN-2021
DEFINITION  Expression of G protein-coupled receptors for PRESTO-Tango: parallel
            receptorome expression and screening via transcriptional output,
            with transcriptional activation following arrestin translocation.
ACCESSION   .
VERSION     .
KEYWORDS    GPR83-Tango
SOURCE      synthetic DNA construct
  ORGANISM  synthetic DNA construct
REFERENCE   1 (bases 1 to 1269)
  AUTHORS   Kroeze WK, Sassano MF, Huang XP, Lansu K, McCorvy JD, Giguere PM,
            Sciaky N, Roth BL
  TITLE     PRESTO-Tango as an open-source resource for interrogation of the
            druggable human GPCRome.
  JOURNAL   Nat Struct Mol Biol. 2015 May;22(5):362-9. doi: 10.1038/nsmb.3014.
            Epub 2015 Apr 20.
  PUBMED    25895059
REFERENCE   2 (bases 1 to 1269)
  AUTHORS   .
  TITLE     Direct Submission
  JOURNAL   Exported Jun 1, 2021 from SnapGene Server 1.1.58
            http://www.snapgene.com
FEATURES             Location/Qualifiers
     source          1..1269
                     /organism="synthetic DNA construct"
                     /mol_type="other DNA"
ORIGIN
        1 atggttcccc atcttctgtt gctgtgtctc ctgccactgg tccgagcaac cgagccccac
       61 gagggccgcg cagacgagca gtctgccgag gccgcactcg ctgtgcccaa tgcatcccat
      121 ttcttctcct ggaataacta cacgttcagc gactggcaaa atttcgttgg tcgacggagg
      181 tacggcgccg agagtcaaaa ccctaccgtg aaagctctgc tcatcgtggc ctatagtttt
      241 atcatcgtgt tttccctgtt tgggaacgtg ctcgtgtgtc atgtgatctt taaaaaccag
      301 cgcatgcatt ctgcgacgag cctgtttata gtgaaccttg cagtcgctga cattatgatc
      361 acactgctga atacaccctt cactctggtg agattcgtga atagtacatg gatcttcgga
      421 aaagggatgt gccatgtttc caggttcgct cagtattgct ctctgcacgt gagcgccctg
      481 accctcaccg ccatcgccgt tgatcgacat caagtgatca tgcaccctct gaaacctcgg
      541 atctcaatca ccaaaggtgt gatctacatt gccgttatct ggaccatggc aacatttttc
      601 agccttccac acgctatatg tcagaagctc tttaccttca aatactcaga ggatatcgtt
      661 aggagcctct gcctgccaga ctttcccgaa ccggctgacc tcttctggaa atatcttgat
      721 cttgctacct tcatcctgct gtatattctg ccgctgttga tcatctctgt tgcctatgcc
      781 cgcgtggcga agaaactgtg gctgtgcaac atgatcggtg acgtcacaac cgagcagtat
      841 tttgccctgc gccggaagaa aaaaaagaca atcaagatgc tgatgttggt ggtcgtcctg
      901 ttcgcactct gctggtttcc actgaattgc tacgtactcc ttctctcctc aaaagtcatc
      961 cggaccaaca acgccttgta ttttgcattc cattggttcg ctatgtctag cacatgctac
     1021 aatcctttca tctattgttg gctgaacgaa aacttcagaa ttgagcttaa ggctctgctg
     1081 tccatgtgtc aaagaccccc taaaccccaa gaagaccggc caccatcacc cgtgcccagt
     1141 ttcagagtag cctggacaga gaaaaatgac ggacagcgag cgcctctggc caacaatctt
     1201 ctccctacat cacagctgca gtctggcaag accgacctca gctcagtgga gcccattgtt
     1261 accatgtca
//
