LOCUS       Exported 1012 bp ds-DNA linear SYN 01-JUN-2021
DEFINITION  Expression of G protein-coupled receptors for PRESTO-Tango: parallel
            receptorome expression and screening via transcriptional output,
            with transcriptional activation following arrestin translocation.
ACCESSION   .
VERSION     .
KEYWORDS    GPR83-Tango
SOURCE      synthetic DNA construct
  ORGANISM  synthetic DNA construct
REFERENCE   1 (bases 1 to 1012)
  AUTHORS   Kroeze WK, Sassano MF, Huang XP, Lansu K, McCorvy JD, Giguere PM,
            Sciaky N, Roth BL
  TITLE     PRESTO-Tango as an open-source resource for interrogation of the
            druggable human GPCRome.
  JOURNAL   Nat Struct Mol Biol. 2015 May;22(5):362-9. doi: 10.1038/nsmb.3014.
            Epub 2015 Apr 20.
  PUBMED    25895059
REFERENCE   2 (bases 1 to 1012)
  AUTHORS   .
  TITLE     Direct Submission
  JOURNAL   Exported Jun 1, 2021 from SnapGene Server 1.1.58
            http://www.snapgene.com
FEATURES             Location/Qualifiers
     source          1..1012
                     /organism="synthetic DNA construct"
                     /mol_type="other DNA"
     primer_bind     47..66
                     /label=T7
                     /note="T7 promoter, forward primer"
     promoter        47..65
                     /label=T7 promoter
                     /note="promoter for bacteriophage T7 RNA polymerase"
ORIGIN
        1 ctctctggct aactagagaa cccactgctt actggcttat cgaaattaat acgactcact
       61 atagggagac ccaagctggc tagcgtttaa acttaagctt ggtaccgagc tcggatccac
      121 tagtccagtg tggtggaatt ctgcagatat ccagcacagt ggcggccgcg ccaccatgaa
      181 gacgatcatc gccctgagct acatcttctg cctggtattc gccgactaca aggacgatga
      241 tgacgccagc atcgatatgg ttccccatct tctgttgctg tgtctcctgc cactggtccg
      301 agcaaccgag ccccacgagg gccgcgcaga cgagcagtct gccgaggccg cactcgctgt
      361 gcccaatgca tcccatttct tctcctggaa taactacacg ttcagcgact ggcaaaattt
      421 cgttggtcga cggaggtacg gcgccgagag tcaaaaccct accgtgaaag ctctgctcat
      481 cgtggcctat agttttatca tcgtgttttc cctgtttggg aacgtgctcg tgtgtcatgt
      541 gatctttaaa aaccagcgca tgcattctgc gacgagcctg tttatagtga accttgcagt
      601 cgctgacatt atgatcacac tgctgaatac acccttcact ctggtgagat tcgtgaatag
      661 tacatggatc ttcggaaaag ggatgtgcca tgtttccagg ttcgctcagt attgctctct
      721 gcacgtgagc gccctgaccc tcaccgccat cgccgttgat cgacatcaag tgatcatgca
      781 ccctctgaaa cctcggatct caatcaccaa aggtgtgatc tacattgccg ttatctggac
      841 catggcaaca tttttcagcc ttccacacgc tatatgtcag aagctcttta ccttcaaata
      901 ctcagaggat atcgttagga gcctctgcct gccagacttt cccgaaccgg ctgacctctt
      961 ctggaaatat cttgatcttg ctaccttcat cctgctgtat attctgccgc tg
//
