>Addgene plasmid #66376 | GPR83-Tango | depositor partial sequence | sequence record 113365 | empty Tango
GACGGATCGGGAGATCTCCCGATCCCCTATGGTGCACTCTCAGTACAATCTGCTCTGATGCCGCATAGTT
AAGCCAGTATCTGCTCCCTGCTTGTGTGTTGGAGGTCGCTGAGTAGTGCGCGAGCAAAATTTAAGCTACA
ACAAGGCAAGGCTTGACCGACAATTGCATGAAGAATCTGCTTAGGGTTAGGCGTTTTGCGCTGCTTCGCG
ATGTACGGGCCAGATATACGCGTTGACATTGATTATTGACTAGTTATTAATAGTAATCAATTACGGGGTC
ATTAGTTCATAGCCCATATATGGAGTTCCGCGTTACATAACTTACGGTAAATGGCCCGCCTGGCTGACCG
CCCAACGACCCCCGCCCATTGACGTCAATAATGACGTATGTTCCCATAGTAACGCCAATAGGGACTTTCC
ATTGACGTCAATGGGTGGAGTATTTACGGTAAACTGCCCACTTGGCAGTACATCAAGTGTATCATATGCC
AAGTACGCCCCCTATTGACGTCAATGACGGTAAATGGCCCGCCTGGCATTATGCCCAGTACATGACCTTA
TGGGACTTTCCTACTTGGCAGTACATCTACGTATTAGTCATCGCTATTACCATGGTGATGCGGTTTTGGC
AGTACATCAATGGGCGTGGATAGCGGTTTGACTCACGGGGATTTCCAAGTCTCCACCCCATTGACGTCAA
TGGGAGTTTGTTTTGGCACCAAAATCAACGGGACTTTCCAAAATGTCGTAACAACTCCGCCCCATTGACG
CAAATGGGCGGTAGGCGTGTACGGTGGGAGGTCTATATAAGCAGAGCTCTCTGGCTAACTAGAGAACCCA
CTGCTTACTGGCTTATCGAAATTAATACGACTCACTATAGGGAGACCCAAGCTGGCTAGCGTTTAAACTT
AAGCTTGGTACCGAGCTCGGATCCACTAGTCCAGTGTGGTGGAATTCTGCAGATATCCAGCACAGTGGCG
GCCGCGCCACCATGAAGACGATCATCGCCCTGAGCTACATCTTCTGCCTGGTATTCGCCGACTACAAGGA
CGATGATGACGCCAGCATCGATACCGGTGGACGCACCCCACCCAGCCTGGGTCCCCAAGATGAGTCCTGC
ACCACCGCCAGCTCCTCCCTGGCCAAGGACACTTCATCGACCGGTGAGAACCTGTACTTCCAGCTAAGAT
TAGATAAAAGTAAAGTGATTAACAGCGCATTAGAGCTGCTTAATGAGGTCGGAATCGAAGGTTTAACAAC
CCGTAAACTCGCCCAGAAGCTAGGTGTAGAGCAGCCTACATTGTATTGGCATGTAAAAAATAAGCGGGCT
TTGCTCGACGCCTTAGCCATTGAGATGTTAGATAGGCACCATACTCACTTTTGCCCTTTAGAAGGGGAAA
GCTGGCAAGATTTTTTACGTAATAACGCTAAAAGTTTTAGATGTGCTTTACTAAGTCATCGCGATGGAGC
AAAAGTACATTTAGGTACACGGCCTACAGAAAAACAGTATGAAACTCTCGAAAATCAATTAGCCTTTTTA
TGCCAACAAGGTTTTTCACTAGAGAATGCATTATATGCACTCAGCGCTGTGGGGCATTTTACTTTAGGTT
GCGTATTGGAAGATCAAGAGCATCAAGTCGCTAAAGAAGAAAGGGAAACACCTACTACTGATAGTATGCC
GCCATTATTACGACAAGCTATCGAATTATTTGATCACCAAGGTGCAGAGCCAGCCTTCTTATTCGGCCTT
GAATTGATCATATGCGGATTAGAAAAACAACTTAAATGTGAAAGTGGGTCCGCGTACAGCCGCGCGCGTA
CGAAAAACAATTACGGGTCTACCATCGAGGGCCTGCTCGATCTCCCGGACGACGACGCCCCCGAAGAGGC
GGGGCTGGCGGCTCCGCGCCTGTCCTTTCTCCCCGCGGGACACACGCGCAGACTGTCGACGGCCCCCCCG
ACCGATGTCAGCCTGGGGGACGAGCTCCACTTAGACGGCGAGGACGTGGCGATGGCGCATGCCGACGCGC
TAGACGATTTCGATCTGGACATGTTGGGGGACGGGGATTCCCCGGGTCCGGGATTTACCCCCCACGACTC
CGCCCCCTACGGCGCTCTGGATATGGCCGACTTCGAGTTTGAGCAGATGTTTACCGATGCCCTTGGAATT
GACGAGTACGGTGGGTAGCTCGAGTCTAGAGGGCCCGTTTAAACCCGCTGATCAGCCTCGACTGTGCCTT
CTAGTTGCCAGCCATCTGTTGTTTGCCCCTCCCCCGTGCCTTCCTTGACCCTGGAAGGTGCCACTCCCAC
TGTCCTTTCCTAATAAAATGAGGAAATTGCATCGCATTGTCTGAGTAGGTGTCATTCTATTCTGGGGGGT
GGGGTGGGGCAGGACAGCAAGGGGGAGGATTGGGAAGACAATAGCAGGCATGCTGGGGATGCGGTGGGCT
CTATGGCTTCTGAGGCGGAAAGAACCAGCTGGGGCTCTAGGGGGTATCCCC
[124 nt withheld, positions 2502-2625]
C
[91 nt withheld, positions 2627-2717]
A
[49 nt withheld, positions 2719-2767]
CCTTTGACGTTGGAGTCCACGTTCTTT
[37 nt withheld, positions 2795-2831]
ACCCTATCTCGGTCTATTCTTTTGATTTATAAGGGATTTTGCCGATTTCGGCCTATTGGTTAAAAAATGA
GCTGATTTAACAAAAATTTAACGCGAATTAATTCTGTGGAATGTGTGTCAGTTAGGGTGTGGAAAGTCCC
CAGGCTCCCCAGCAGGCAGAAGTATGCAAAGCATGCATCTCAATTAGTCAGCAACCAGGTGTGGAAAGTC
CCCAGGCTCCCCAGCAGGCAGAAGTATGCAAAGCATGCATCTCAATTAGTCAGCAACCATAGTCCCGCCC
CTAACTCCGCCCATCCCGCCCCTAACTCCGCCCAGTTCCGCCCATTCTCCGCCCCATGGCTGACTAATTT
TTTTTATTTATGCAGAGGCCGAGGCCGCCTCTGCCTCTGAGCTATTCCAGAAGTAGTGAGGAGGCTTTTT
TGGAGGCCTAGGCTTTTGCAAAAAGCTCCCGGGAGCTTGTATATCCATTTTCGGATCTGATCAAGAGACA
GGATGAGGATCGTTTCGCATGATTGAACAAGATGGATTGCACGCAGGTTCTCCGGCCGCTTGGGTGGAGA
GGCTATTCGGCTATGACTGGGCACAACAGACAATCGGCTGCTCTGATGCCGCCGTGTTCCGGCTGTCAGC
GCAGGGGCGCCCGGTTCTTTTTGTCAAGACCGACCTGTCCGGTGCCCTGAATGAACTGCAGGACGAGGCA
GCGCGGCTATCGTGGCTGGCCACGACGGGCGTTCCTTGCGCAGCTGTGCTCGACGTTGTCACTGAAGCGG
GAAGGGACTGGCTGCTATTGGGCGAAGTGCCGGGGCAGGATCTCCTGTCATCTCACCTTGCTCCTGCCGA
GAAAGTATCCATCATGGCTGATGCAATGCGGCGGCTGCATACGCTTGATCCGGCTACCTGCCCATTCGAC
CACCAAGCGAAACATCGCATCGAGCGAGCACGTACTCGGATGGAAGCCGGTCTTGTCGATCAGGATGATC
TGGACGAAGAGCATCAGGGGCTCGCGCCAGCCGAACTGTTCGCCAGGCTCAAGGCGCGCATGCCCGACGG
CGAGGATCTCGTCGTGACCCATGGCGATGCCTGCTTGCCGAATATCATGGTGGAAAATGGCCGCTTTTCT
GGATTCATCGACTGTGGCCGGCTGGGTGTGGCGGACCGCTATCAGGACATAGCGTTGGCTACCCGTGATA
TTGCTGAAGAGCTTGGCGGCGAATGGGCTGACCGCTTCCTCGTGCTTTACGGTATCGCCGCTCCCGATTC
GCAGCGCATCGCCTTCTATCGCCTTCTTGACGAGTTCTTCTGAGCGGGACTCTGGGGTTCGAAATGACCG
ACCAAGCGACGCCCAACCTGCCATCACGAGATTTCGATTCCACCGCCGCCTTCTATGAAAGGTTGGGCTT
CGGAATCGTTTTCCGGGACGCCGGCTGGATGATCCTCCAGCGCGGGGATCTCATGCTGGAGTTCTTCGCC
CACCCCAACTTGTTTATTGCAGCTTATAATGGTTACAAATAAAGCAATAGCATCACAAATTTCACAAATA
AAGCATTTTTTTCACTGCATTCTAGTTGTGGTTTGTCCAAACTCATCAATGTATCTTATCATGTCTGTAT
ACCGTCGACCTCTAGCTAGAGCTTGGCGTAATCATGGTCATAGCTGTTTCCTGTGTGAAATTGTTATCCG
CTCACAATTCCACACAACATACGAGCCGGAAGCATAAAGTGTAAAGCCTGGGGTGCCTAATGAGTGAGCT
AACTCACATTAATTGCGTTGCGCTCACTGCCCGCTTTCCAGTCGGGAAACCTGTCGTGCCAGCTGCATTA
ATGAATCGGCCAACGCGCGGGGAGAGGCGGTTTGCGTATTGGGCGCTCTTCCGCTTCCTCGCTCACTGAC
TCGCTGCGCTCGGTCGTTCGGCTGCGGCGAGCGGTATCAGCTCACTCAAAGGCGGTAATACGGTTATCCA
CAGAATCAGGGGATAACGCAGGAAAGAACATGTGAGCAAAAGGCCAGCAAAAGGCCAGGAACCGTAAAAA
GGCCGCGTTGCTGGCGTTTTTCCATAGGCTCCGCCCCCCTGACGAGCATCACAAAAATCGACGCTCAAGT
CAGAGGTGGCGAAACCCGACAGGACTATAAAGATACCAGGCGTTTCCCCCTGGAAGCTCCCTCGTGCGCT
CTCCTGTTCCGACCCTGCCGCTTACCGGATACCTGTCCGCCTTTCTCCCTTCGGGAAGCGTGGCGCTTTC
TCATAGCTCACGCTGTAGGTATCTCAGTTCGGTGTAGGTCGTTCGCTCCAAGCTGGGCTGTGTGCACGAA
CCCCCCGTTCAGCCCGACCGCTGCGCCTTATCCGGTAACTATCGTCTTGAGTCCAACCCGGTAAGACACG
ACTTATCGCCACTGGCAGCAGCCACTGGTAACAGGATTAGCAGAGCGAGGTATGTAGGCGGTGCTACAGA
GTTCTTGAAGTGGTGGCCTAACTACGGCTACACTAGAAGAACAGTATTTGGTATCTGCGCTCTGCTGAAG
CCAGTTACCTTCGGAAAAAGAGTTGGTAGCTCTTGATCCGGCAAACAAACCACCGCTGGTAGCGGTTTTT
TTGTTTGCAAGCAGCAGATTACGCGCAGAAAAAAAGGATCTCAAGAAGATCCTTTGATCTTTTCTACGGG
GTCTGACGCTCAGTGGAACGAAAACTCACGTTAAGGGATTTTGGTCATGAGATTATCAAAAAGGATCTTC
ACCTAGATCCTTTTAAATTAAAAATGAAGTTTTAAATCAATCTAAAGTATATATGAGTAAACTTGGTCTG
ACAGTTACCAATGCTTAATCAGTGAGGCACCTATCTCAGCGATCTGTCTATTTCGTTCATCCATAGTTGC
CTGACTCCCCGTCGTGTAGATAACTACGATACGGGAGGGCTTACCATCTGGCCCCAGTGCTGCAATGATA
CCGCGAGACCCACGCTCACCGGCTCCAGATTTATCAGCAATAAACCAGCCAGCCGGAAGGGCCGAGCGCA
GAAGTGGTCCTGCAACTTTATCCGCCTCCATCCAGTCTATTAATTGTTGCCGGGAAGCTAGAGTAAGTAG
TTCGCCAGTTAATAGTTTGCGCAACGTTGTTGCCATTGCTACAGGCATCGTGGTGTCACGCTCGTCGTTT
GGTATGGCTTCATTCAGCTCCGGTTCCCAACGATCAAGGCGAGTTACATGATCCCCCATGTTGTGCAAAA
AAGCGGTTAGCTCCTTCGGTCCTCCGATCGTTGTCAGAAGTAAGTTGGCCGCAGTGTTATCACTCATGGT
TATGGCAGCACTGCATAATTCTCTTACTGTCATGCCATCCGTAAGATGCTTTTCTGTGACTGGTGAGTAC
TCAACCAAGTCATTCTGAGAATAGTGTATGCGGCGACCGAGTTGCTCTTGCCCGGCGTCAATACGGGATA
ATACCGCGCCACATAGCAGAACTTTAAAAGTGCTCATCATTGGAAAACGTTCTTCGGGGCGAAAACTCTC
AAGGATCTTACCGCTGTTGAGATCCAGTTCGATGTAACCCACTCGTGCACCCAACTGATCTTCAGCATCT
TTTACTTTCACCAGCGTTTCTGGGTGAGCAAAAACAGGAAGGCAAAATGCCGCAAAAAAGGGAATAAGGG
CGACACGGAAATGTTGAATACTCATACTCTTCCTTTTTCAATATTATTGAAGCATTTATCAGGGTTATTG
TCTCATGAGCGGATACATATTTGAATGTATTTAGAAAAATAAACAAATAGGGGTTCCGCGCACATTTCCC
CGAAAAGTGCCACCTGACGTC
