>Addgene plasmid #66376 | GPR83-Tango | addgene partial sequence | sequence record 118327 | Tet-R 5'-GGCGAGTTTACGGGTTGTTA-3'
CTCTAATGCGCTGTTAATCACTTTACTTTTATCTAATCTTAGCTGGAAGTACAGGTTCTCACCGGTCGAT
GAAGTGTCCTTGGCCAGGGAGGAGCTGGCGGTGGTGCAGGACTCATCTTGGGGACCCAGGCTGGGTGGGG
TGCGTCCACCGGTATCGATTGACATGGTAACAATGGGCTCCACTGAGCTGAGGTCGGTCTTGCCAGACTG
CAGCTGTGATGTAGGGAGAAGATTGTTGGCCAGAGGCGCTCGCTGTCCGTCATTTTTCTCTGTCCAGGCT
ACTCTGAAACTGGGCACGGGTGATGGTGGCCGGTCTTCTTGGGGTTTAGGGGGTCTTTGACACATGGACA
GCAGAGCCTTAAGCTCAATTCTGAAGTTTTCGTTCAGCCAACAATAGATGAAAGGATTGTAGCATGTGCT
AGACATAGCGAACCAATGGAATGCAAAATACAAGGCGTTGTTGGTCCGGATGACTTTTGAGGAGAGAAGG
AGTACGTAGCAATTCAGTGGAAACCAGCAGAGTGCGAACAGGACGACCACCAACATCAGCATCTTGATTG
TCTTTTTTTTCTTCCGGCGCAGGGCAAAATACTGCTCGGTTGTGACGTCACCGATCATGTTGCACAGCCA
CAGTTTCTTCGCCACGCGGGCATAGGCAACAGAGATGATCAACAGCGGCAGAATATACAGCAGGATGAAG
GTAGCAAGATCAAGATATTTCCAGAAGAGGTCAGCCGGTTCGGGAAAGTCTGGCAGGCAGAGGCTCCTAA
CGATATCCTCTGAGTATTTGAAGGTAAAGAGCTTCTGACATATAGCGTGTGGAAGGCTGAAAAATGTTGC
CATGGTCCAGATAACGGCAATGTAGATCACACCTTTGGTGATTGAGATCCGAGGTTTCAGAGGGTGCATG
ATCACTTGATGTCGATCAACGGCGATGGCGGTGAGGGTCAGGGCGCTCACGTGCAGAGAGCAATACTGAG
CGAACCTGGAAACATGGCACATCCC
