[The description below was written by a language model from this plasmid's Addgene catalogue record and the feature table of its GenBank file.]
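Description:
GPR83-Tango is a mammalian expression plasmid from the PRESTO-Tango collection, built on an "empty Tango" backbone that was itself derived from pcDNA3.1(+). It is a high-copy plasmid maintained in E. coli under ampicillin selection, and it carries a neomycin resistance marker so that transfected mammalian cells can be selected with G418. The insert is the human orphan receptor GPR83 (also known as GIR or GPR72), a 1269 bp coding sequence cloned between a NotI site and a downstream site recorded as XhoI. The depositor notes that most vectors in this series actually carry XbaI rather than XhoI downstream of the tTA sequence, so the 3′ site should not be assumed. Expression is driven by the CMV promoter, and the backbone supplies an N-terminal FLAG tag, which allows the receptor to be detected.

The construct is designed for an arrestin-recruitment assay with a transcriptional readout: the receptor is expressed in frame with a tTA transcriptional activator carried on the backbone, and receptor activation followed by arrestin translocation leads to transcriptional activation of a reporter. The record does not itemise the linker, protease-site or other modules between receptor and tTA, nor the reporter system used with it. This lets many GPCRs be screened in parallel against ligands independently of their G protein coupling, and the plasmid was generated under a programme aimed at building tools for understudied druggable proteins. The sequence records held are only partial: one 1269 bp fragment, matching the insert length, has no annotated features, and a 1012 bp fragment shows only a T7 promoter/primer site, consistent with the pcDNA3.1 origin.
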