Addgene plasmid #66376: GPR83-Tango
Purpose: Expression of G protein-coupled receptors for PRESTO-Tango: parallel receptorome expression and screening via transcriptional output, with transcriptional activation following arrestin translocation
Depositing lab: Bryan Roth. Publication: PRESTO-Tango as an open-source resource for interrogation of the druggable human GPCRome. Kroeze WK, Sassano MF, Huang XP, Lansu K, McCorvy JD, Giguere PM, Sciaky N, Roth BL. Nat Struct Mol Biol. 2015 May;22(5):362-9. doi: 10.1038/nsmb.3014. Epub 2015 Apr 20. PubMed 25895059.
Backbone
  Vector backbone: empty Tango
  Backbone size w/o insert (bp): 6632
  Vector type: Mammalian Expression
  Selectable markers: Neomycin (select with G418)
Growth in bacteria
  Bacterial resistance: Ampicillin, 100 μg/mL
  Growth temperature: 37°C
  Growth strain: DH5alpha
  Copy number: High Copy
Gene/Insert
  Gene/Insert name: GPR83
  Species: H. sapiens (human)
  Insert size (bp): 1269
  Entrez Gene: GPR83 (a.k.a. GIR, GPR72)
  Promoter: CMV
  Tag / fusion protein: FLAG (N terminal on backbone)
  Cloning method: Restriction Enzyme; 5′ cloning site NotI (not destroyed); 3′ cloning site XhoI (unknown if destroyed)
  Sequencing primers: 5′ CMV-F; 3′ Tet-R
Terms and licenses: Academic/Nonprofit Terms; Industry Terms: Not Available to Industry
Depositor comments: Please note: Most of the PRESTO-Tango vectors do not contain the XhoI cut site downstream of the tTA sequence and instead carry an XbaI site. If you need to perform an XhoI digest we recommend sequencing with a forward primer at the C-terminus of tTA to determine which of the two sites is present. Suggested primer: 5-gagctccacttagacggcgagg-3. Original backbone was pcDNA3.1(+). These plasmids were generated as part of the Illuminating the Druggable Genome (IDG) program sponsored by the NIH Common Fund. The goal of this program is to identify, gather, and distribute information and resources for proteins that currently are not well-studied yet belong to commonly drug-targeted protein families: protein kinases, non-olfactory G-protein coupled receptors (GPCRs), and ion channels. The IDG program is designed to develop fundamental research tools for understudied proteins, elucidate their function, and disseminate the IDG-related resources and data to the greater scientific community.
How to cite: GPR83-Tango was a gift from Bryan Roth (Addgene plasmid # 66376 ; http://n2t.net/addgene:66376 ; RRID:Addgene_66376)
